>Addgene plasmid #219884 | pCfb13209 | addgene full sequence | sequence record 435606 | Addgene NGS Result
TTCGTAGATAATGGAATACAAATGGATATCCAGAGTATACACATGGATAGTATACACTGACACGACAATT
CTGTATCTCTTTATGTTAACTACTGTGAGGCATTAAATAGAGCTTGATATATAAAATGTTACATTTCACA
GTCTGAACTTTTGCAGATTACCTAATTTGGTAAGATATTAATTATGAACTGAAAGTTGATGGCATCCCTA
AATTTGATGCAACGGAATGCGTGCGATAGTGAATCATTGCTAACAGATCAAGTAATCGTATCAATCGTTC
CACGTCTTATCCAGACTCGATTTCCGCCCTAACCTAAGGAAACTGCTGAGTAATTTCGAGGTTGGTTCCT
AACAAAAGCCAAGAAACGCGCCGATGGTTTAGTGGTAAAATCCATCGTTGCCATCGATGGGCCCCCGGTT
CGATTCCGGGTCGGCGCACGTTGTCCAAAACAGCACATGTTTTAGAGCTAGAAATAGCAAGTTAAAATAA
GGCTAGTCCGTTATCAACTTGAAAAAGTGGCACCGAGTCGGTGGTGCTTTTTTTGTGTGGGTACGGTTGG
TCACATTTCAACAGGTGGCCTCTCAGGGACTCGCCCGATTTGAGCTCCACCAGCATGGGCTGACCCTGTG
CTGCGTTGAGTAGGGATAAGGGTAGCTGCGTTAGTCATGGTCTGTCTGCCCACGGTTGGGCCGGTGCGTA
TCGCATCGAGAGGGGCCCAGACTGAAGAGCTCTTCAATGTCCATCTACAAAGCAACGTATTCGGGCGTGC
CCGTCTACGAGTTCCAGTGTAAGAATGTGGCCGTGATGCGGCGCAAATCCGACGGCTGGGTCAACGCTAC
CCACATCCTCAAGGTCGCTGGCTTCGACAAGCCTCAGCGAACGCGGATTCTGGAAAAGATCGCGTGCATT
CGCGGCCGCATTTAAATCCCCACTTCAGAAGTTCCTATACTTTCTAGAGAATAGGAACTTCACTATAGAG
TCGAATAAGGGCGACACCCCATAATTAGCCCGGGCGAAAGGCCCAGTCTTTCGACTGAGCCTTTCGTTTT
ATTTGATGCCTGGCAGTTCCCTACTCTCGCATGGGGAGTCCCCACACTACCATCGGCGCTACGGCGTTTC
ACTTCTGAGTTCGGCATGGGGTCAGGTGGGACCACCGCGCTACTGCCGCCAGGCAAACAAGGGGTGTTAT
GAGCCATATTCAGGTATAAATGGGCTCGCGATAATGTTCAGAATTGGTTAATTGGTTGTAACACTGACCC
CTATTTGTTTATTTTTCTAAATACATTCAAATATGTATCCGCTCATGAGACAATAACCCTGATAAATGCT
TCAATAATATTGAAAAAGGAAGAATATGAGTATTCAACATTTCCGTGTCGCCCTTATTCCCTTTTTTGCG
GCATTTTGCCTTCCTGTTTTTGCTCACCCAGAAACGCTGGTGAAAGTAAAAGATGCTGAAGATCAGTTGG
GTGCACGAGTGGGTTACATCGAACTGGATCTCAACAGCGGTAAGATCCTTGAGAGTTTTCGCCCCGAAGA
ACGTTTTCCAATGATGAGCACTTTTAAAGTTCTGCTATGTGGCGCGGTATTATCCCGTATTGACGCCGGG
CAAGAGCAACTCGGTCGCCGCATACACTATTCTCAGAATGACTTGGTTGAGTACTCACCAGTCACAGAAA
AGCATCTTACGGATGGCATGACAGTAAGAGAATTATGCAGTGCTGCCATAACCATGAGTGATAACACTGC
GGCCAACTTACTTCTGACAACGATCGGAGGACCGAAGGAGCTAACCGCTTTTTTGCACAACATGGGGGAT
CATGTAACTCGCCTTGATCGTTGGGAACCGGAGCTGAATGAAGCCATACCAAACGACGAGCGTGACACCA
CGATGCCTGTAGCGATGGCAACAACGTTGCGCAAACTATTAACTGGCGAACTACTTACTCTAGCTTCCCG
GCAACAATTAATAGACTGGATGGAGGCGGATAAAGTTGCAGGACCACTTCTGCGCTCGGCCCTTCCGGCT
GGCTGGTTTATTGCTGATAAATCCGGAGCCGGTGAGCGTGGTTCTCGCGGTATCATCGCAGCGCTGGGGC
CAGATGGTAAGCCCTCCCGTATCGTAGTTATCTACACGACGGGGAGTCAGGCAACTATGGATGAACGAAA
TAGACAGATCGCTGAGATAGGTGCCTCACTGATTAAGCATTGGTAAGCAGAGCATTACGCTGACTTGACG
GGACGGCGCAAGCTCATGACCAAAATCCCTTAACGTGAGTTACGCGCGCGTCGTTCCACTGAGCGTCAGA
CCCCGTAGAAAAGATCAAAGGATCTTCTTGAGATCCTTTTTTTCTGCGCGTAATCTGCTGCTTGCAAACA
AAAAAACCACCGCTACCAGCGGTGGTTTGTTTGCCGGATCAAGAGCTACCAACTCTTTTTCCGAAGGTAA
CTGGCTTCAGCAGAGCGCAGATACCAAATACTGTTCTTCTAGTGTAGCCGTAGTTAGCCCACCACTTCAA
GAACTCTGTAGCACCGCCTACATACCTCGCTCTGCTAATCCTGTTACCAGTGGCTGCTGCCAGTGGCGAT
AAGTCGTGTCTTACCGGGTTGGACTCAAGACGATAGTTACCGGATAAGGCGCAGCGGTCGGGCTGAACGG
GGGGTTCGTGCACACAGCCCAGCTTGGAGCGAACGACCTACACCGAACTGAGATACCTACAGCGTGAGCT
ATGAGAAAGCGCCACGCTTCCCGAAGGGAGAAAGGCGGACAGGTATCCGGTAAGCGGCAGGGTCGGAACA
GGAGAGCGCACGAGGGAGCTTCCAGGGGGAAACGCCTGGTATCTTTATAGTCCTGTCGGGTTTCGCCACC
TCTGACTTGAGCGTCGATTTTTGTGATGCTCGTCAGGGGGGCGGAGCCTATGGAAAAACGCCAGCAACGC
GGCCTTTTTACGGTTCCTGGCCTTTTGCTGGCCTTTTGCTCACATGTTCTTTCCTGCGTTATCCCCTGAT
TCTGTGGATAACCGTATTACCGCCTTTGAGTGAGCTGATACCGCTCGCCGCAGCCGAACGACCGAGCGCA
GCGAGTCAGTGAGCGAGGAAGCGGAAGGCGAGAGTAGGGAACTGCCAGGCATCAAACTAAGCAGAAGGCC
CCTGACGGATGGCCTTTTTGCGTTTCTACAAACTCTTTCTGTGTTGTAAAACGACGGCCAGTCTTAAGCT
CGGGCCCCCTGGGCGGTTCTGATAACGAGTAATCGTTAATCCGCAAATAACGTAAAAACCCGCTTCGGCG
GGTTTTTTTATGGGGGGAGTTTAGGGAAAGAGCATTTGTCAGAATATTTAAGGGCGCCTGTCACTTTGCT
TGATATATGAGAATTATTTAACCTTATAAATGAGAAAAAAGCAACGCACTTTAAATAAGATACGTTGCTT
TTTCGATTGATGAACACCTATAATTAAACTATTCATCTATTATTTATGATTTTTTGTATATACAATATTT
CTAGTTTGTTAAAGAGAATTAAGAAAATAAATCTCGAAAATAATAAAGGGAAAATCAGTTTTTGATATCA
AAATTATACATGTCAACGATAATACAAAATATAATACAAACTATAAGATGTTATCAGTATTTATTATGCA
TTTAGAATAAATTTTGTGTCGCCCTTATTCGACTCACTATAGAAGTTCCTATTCTCTAGAAAGTATAGGA
ACTTCACTTCATTTTATTTAAATTTGCGGCCGCTATGTCTGATAAAAGGATGTAACATAGGCAAGCTGCT
CGTGAGTGTTGAGTACGAACCTTAGATCCAAATCACCCGCACCCACGGATATACTTGCTTGAATATACAG
TAGTAAGGAGTTTGGCGCCCGTTTTTTCGAGCCCCACACGTTTCGGTGAGTATGAGCGGCGGCAGATTCG
AGCGTTTCCGGTTTCCGCGGCTGGACGAGAGCCCATGATGGGGGCTCCCACCACCAGCAATCAGGGCCCT
GATTACACACCCACCTGTAATGTCATGCTGTTCATCGTGGTTAATGCTGCTGTGTGCTGTGTGTGTGTGT
TGTTTGGCGCTCATTGTTGCGTTATGCAGCGTACACCACAATATTGGAAGCTTATTAGCCTTTCTATTTT
TTCGTTTGCAAGGCTTAACAACATTGCTGTGGAGAGGGATGGGGATATGGAGGCCGCTGGAGGGAGTCGG
AGAGGCGTTTTGGAGCGGCTTGGCCTGGCGCCCAGCTCGCGAAACGCACCTAGGACCCTTTGGCACGCCG
AAATGTGCCACTTTTCAGTCTAGTAACGCCTTACCTACGTCATTCCATGCATGCATGTTTGCGCCTTTTT
TCCCTTGCCCTTGATCGCCACACAGTACAGTGCACTGTACAGTGGAGGTTTTGGGGGGGTCTTAGATGGG
AGCTAAAAGCGGCCTAGCGGTACACTAGTGGGATTGTATGGAGTGGCATGGAGCCTAGGTGGAGCCTGAC
AGGACGCACGACCGGCTAGCCCGTGACAGACGATGGGTGGCTCCTGTTGTCCACCGCGTACAAATGTTTG
GGCCAAAGTCTTGTCAGCCTTGCTTGCGAACCTAATTCCCAATTTTGTCACTTCGCACCCCCATTGATCG
AGCCCTAACCCCTGCCCATCAGGCAATCCAATTAAGCTCGCATTGTCTGCCTTGTTTAGTTTGGCTCCTG
CCCGTTTCGGCGTCCACTTGCACAAACACAAACAAGCATTATATATAAGGCTCGTCTCTCCCTCCCAACC
ACACTCACTTTTTTGCCCGTCTTCCCTTGCTAACACAAAAGTCAAGAACACAAACAACCACCCCAACCCC
CTTACACACAAGACATATCTACAGCAATGGGTAAAAAGCCTGAACTCACCGCGACGTCTGTCGAGAAGTT
TCTGATCGAAAAGTTCGACAGCGTCTCCGACCTGATGCAGCTCTCGGAGGGCGAAGAATCTCGTGCTTTC
AGCTTCGATGTAGGAGGGCGTGGATATGTCCTGCGGGTAAATAGCTGCGCCGATGGTTTCTACAAAGATC
GTTATGTTTATCGGCACTTTGCATCGGCCGCGCTCCCGATTCCGGAAGTGCTTGACATTGGGGAATTCAG
CGAGAGCCTGACCTATTGCATCTCCCGCCGTGCACAGGGTGTCACGTTGCAAGACCTGCCTGAAACCGAA
CTGCCCGCTGTTCTGCAGCCGGTCGCGGAGGCAATGGATGCCATTGCTGCGGCCGATCTTAGCCAGACGA
GCGGGTTCGGCCCATTCGGACCGCAAGGAATCGGTCAATACACTACATGGCGTGATTTCATATGCGCGAT
TGCTGATCCCCATGTGTATCACTGGCAAACTGTGATGGACGACACCGTCAGTGCGTCCGTCGCGCAGGCT
CTCGATGAGCTGATGCTTTGGGCCGAGGACTGCCCCGAAGTCCGGCACCTCGTGCACGCGGATTTCGGCT
CCAACAATGTCCTGACGGACAATGGCCGCATAACAGCGGTCATTGACTGGAGCGAGGCGATGTTCGGGGA
TTCCCAATACGAGGTCGCCAACATCTTCTTCTGGAGGCCGTGGTTGGCTTGTATGGAGCAGCAGACGCGC
TACTTCGAGCGGAGGCATCCGGAGCTTGCAGGATCGCCGCGGCTCCGGGCGTATATGCTCCGCATTGGTC
TTGACCAACTCTATCAGAGCTTGGTTGACGGCAATTTCGATGATGCAGCTTGGGCGCAGGGTCGATGCGA
CGCAATCGTCCGATCCGGAGCCGGGACTGTCGGGCGTACACAAATCGCCCGCAGAAGCGCGGCCGTCTGG
ACCGATGGCTGTGTAGAAGTACTCGCCGATAGTGGAAACCGACGCCCCAGCACTCGTCCGAGGGCAAAGG
AATAATCATGTAATTAGTTATGTCACGCTTACATTCACGCCCTCCCCCCACATCCGCTCTAACCGAAAAG
GAAGGAGTTAGACAACCTGAAGTCTAGGTCCCTATTTATTTTTTTATAGTTATGTTAGTATTAAGAACGT
TATTTATATTTCAAATTTTTCTTTTTTTTCTGTACAGACGCGTGTACGCATGTAACATTATACTGAAAAC
CTTGCTTGAGAAGGTTTTGGGACGCTCGAGCAGGCTTGGAGGCGACGTGGCAGTGGCTCGCGGGAGGATC
GGCGGGAAACTCCGGGATATCCGTCGAGAGTTTACACGTGAATGGGCAGCGCAATCCGTTGACGACGATA
CGACTGGCAAAGTAGCGACGATACCTGCCAGACAGGTGACATGTGCAGGCCGCACTAACAAGGAAACGGG
CGCTGGGGGGGGCGGGCTTCTAGACTTTGCCCTTGAACAGGAATCTAGTGGGGGCTTGTCTTTCCGCCAA
TGGGGGAGCGCCTGTTGAGCGACCGTGCATGCTGGAACGCCAAGTGTATGTACAGCTGGTGGTCTCGCAG
CGGTATGTGACGGGACTTACATCTCTCGTTTTTTCATGACCACGTTTTCACAGGCTCGGAGGTACGTTAA
AGTTTTGAAGGCTGCATCTGAACCGAGGTATGGGGGAGTTTGAACAGCAACAGTGTTGGGGCTGAGGGGG
CCAAGATCGGGGCAAGCAGAGGTCTTAGATCAATTGTGGGGATCCCAAAGGGCTCGTTATCACCTTTTTC
CACCCAATTCGGGTCCCAATTGATCCACTACTGGCTTGCCCAAGTTACCCCAGAAATGCCGCCCCGGATT
TCTCCAAAAACCTAATAAGCTTCATGGAACTTGGTGGAAGTGACTTTCTACAGAGTGGAGAGAACCGTGG
ACACGTGGCAATGGCGCTGACCGTGTCCCCGAGCCGAATCGACGTGAGGGGAGAACGGAGTATCTGCGGT
CATGTGACCTTCCAGAGCGGCGTCGCCAGTGTGCACGCGGTGACCCCCAGTTTGGGTCTCTGTCACACGC
ATACTACCTCGGCTCTCCACATGCTGAACTTTATCTTTCGTGGGGATCATACCGAAAGTTGCAACTACCA
GGTGTATATAAAGCCTGGTAGACTCCCCCCACTTTGGACCTCATCCAACCAAGACACACAAAAATGGACC
GACTTAACAACCTCGCCACCCAGCTCGAGCAGAACCCCGCCAA
Features (pLannotate 1.2.2; 16 found; start..end, strand, type, name):
    367..437     +  ncRNA          tRNA: Accession: RF00005 - tRNA
    459..533     +  misc_RNA       gRNA scaffold: guide RNA scaffold for the Streptococcus pyogenes CRISPR/Cas9 system
    560..655     -  CDS            LSM4 (fragment): LSM4_ARATH - Also known as EMB1644 From Arabidopsis thaliana (Mouse-ear cress).
    734..898     +  CDS            res2 (fragment): RES2_SCHPO - Also known as pct1. Experimental evidence at protein level: Swiss-Prot protein existence level 1. Required for the initiation of mitotic and premeiotic DNA synthesis. Has an additional role in meiotic division. From Schizosaccharomyces pombe (strain 972 / ATCC 24843) (Fission yeast).
    938..971     -  protein_bind   FRT (minimal): supports FLP-mediated excision but not integration (Turan and Bode, 2011) FLP recombinase from the Saccharomyces cerevisiae 2μ plasmid
   1015..1055    -  terminator     rrnB T1 terminator (fragment): transcription terminator T1 from the E. coli rrnB gene
   1057..1172    -  ncRNA          5S rRNA: Accession: RF00001 - 5S ribosomal RNA
   1203..1227    +  CDS            KanR (fragment): aminoglycoside phosphotransferase; aph(3')-Ia; confers resistance to kanamycin
   1257..1353    +  promoter       AmpR promoter (fragment): bla
   1356..2216    +  CDS            AmpR: β-lactamase; bla; confers resistance to ampicillin, carbenicillin, and related antibiotics
   2338..2926    +  rep_origin     ori: high-copy-number ColE1/pMB1/pBR322/pUC origin of replication
   3151..3168    +  terminator     rrnB T2 terminator (fragment): transcription terminator T2 from the E. coli rrnB gene
   3193..3212    -  CDS            lacZα (fragment): LacZα fragment of β-galactosidase; lacZ fragment
   3682..3715    +  protein_bind   FRT (minimal): supports FLP-mediated excision but not integration (Turan and Bode, 2011) FLP recombinase from the Saccharomyces cerevisiae 2μ plasmid
   4863..5884    +  CDS            HygR (fragment): aminoglycoside phosphotransferase from E. coli; aph(4)-Ia; confers resistance to hygromycin
   5886..6119    +  terminator     CYC1 terminator (fragment): S. cerevisiae CYC1; transcription terminator for CYC1
