[The description below was written by a language model from this plasmid's Addgene catalogue record and pLannotate feature annotations shown in this document.]
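Description:
pCfb13209 is a 7.1 kb yeast vector built on the depositing lab's own backbone. It serves as the TF19-specific base plasmid of TUNEYALI, a system for high-throughput tuning of gene expression in Yarrowia lipolytica. In E. coli it is maintained through a high-copy ColE1/pUC-type origin and selected with ampicillin via the bla gene and its promoter. Selection in yeast relies on a hygromycin phosphotransferase coding sequence followed by a CYC1 terminator. The promoter driving this marker is not annotated, and no yeast replication origin or centromere element appears in the feature table, so the record does not show how the plasmid is maintained in Yarrowia.

The payload, assembled by Gibson cloning, combines a guide RNA directed at the transcription factor gene TF19 (YALI1_A20855g) with homology arms matching that locus. The table shows a tRNA element immediately upstream of the spacer position and the Streptococcus pyogenes Cas9 gRNA scaffold. This layout is consistent with a tRNA-based guide expression and processing design, though the record does not say so explicitly. No Cas9 gene is annotated, so the nuclease is presumably supplied separately. The short hits to res2 and LSM4 just downstream of the scaffold are probably similarity matches within the Yarrowia homology sequence rather than functional parts. Two minimal FRT sites and small fragments of rrnB terminators, 5S rRNA, KanR and lacZα are also detected; the fragments look like backbone remnants.

According to the depositor, the plasmid can be used directly to knock out TF19. Alternatively, promoters can be inserted by Golden Gate assembly to build a library that replaces the native TF19 promoter and so varies the gene's expression level.
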