Addgene plasmid #219884: pCfb13209
Purpose: The base plasmid of TUNEYALI for TF19
Depositing lab: Irina Borodina. Depositing organization: Danmarks Tekniske Universitet. Publication: High-throughput metabolic engineering of Yarrowia lipolytica through gene expression tuning. Jiang W, Wang S, Ahlheit D, Fumagalli T, Yang Z, Ramanathan S, Jiang X, Weber T, Dahlin J, Borodina I. Proc Natl Acad Sci U S A. 2025 Jun 10;122(23):e2426686122. doi: 10.1073/pnas.2426686122. Epub 2025 Jun 3. PubMed 40460129.
Backbone
  Vector backbone: Our own backbone
  Vector type: Yeast Expression
  Selectable markers: Hygromycin
Growth in bacteria
  Bacterial resistance: Ampicillin, 100 μg/mL
  Growth temperature: 37°C
  Growth strain: DH5alpha
  Copy number: High Copy
Gene/Insert
  Gene/Insert name: Contains gRNA targeting TF19 (YALI1_A20855g) and homologous arm matching TF19
  gRNA/shRNA sequence: CGTTGTCCAAAACAGCACAT
  Species: Yarrowia lipolytica
  Cloning method: Gibson Cloning
Terms and licenses: Academic/Nonprofit Terms; Industry Terms: Not Available to Industry
Depositor comments: This plasmid contains gRNA targeting TF19 (YALI1_A20855g) and homologous arm matching TF19, which can be used for library construction by inserting promoters using a golden gate or directly knocking TF19 out.
How to cite: pCfb13209 was a gift from Irina Borodina (Addgene plasmid # 219884 ; http://n2t.net/addgene:219884 ; RRID:Addgene_219884)
